>Addgene plasmid #104052 | pAAV-CAG-DIO-EYFP | addgene full sequence | sequence record 201340 | Addgene NGS Result
CCTGCAGGCAGCTGCGCGCTCGCTCGCTCACTGAGGCCGCCCGGGCGTCGGGCGACCTTTGGTCGCCCGG
CCTCAGTGAGCGAGCGAGCGCGCAGAGAGGGAGTGGCCAACTCCATCACTAGGGGTTCCTGCGGCCGCAC
GCGTAACACTAGTTATTAATAGTAATCAATTACGGGGTCATTAGTTCATAGCCCATATATGGAGTTCCGC
GTTACATAACTTACGGTAAATGGCCCGCCTGGCTGACCGCCCAACGACCCCCGCCCATTGACGTCAATAA
TGACGTATGTTCCCATAGTAACGCCAATAGGGACTTTCCATTGACGTCAATGGGTGGAGTATTTACGGTA
AACTGCCCACTTGGCAGTACATCAAGTGTATCATATGCCAAGTACGCCCCCTATTGACGTCAATGACGGT
AAATGGCCCGCCTGGCATTATGCCCAGTACATGACCTTATGGGACTTTCCTACTTGGCAGTACATCTACG
TATTAGTCATCGCTATTACCATGGTCGAGGTGAGCCCCACGTTCTGCTTCACTCTCCCCATCTCCCCCCC
CTCCCCACCCCCAATTTTGTATTTATTTATTTTTTAATTATTTTGTGCAGCGATGGGGGCGGGGGGGGGG
GGGGGGCGCGCGCCAGGCGGGGCGGGGCGGGGCGAGGGGCGGGGCCGGGGGCTGCGGAGAGGTGCGGCGG
CAGCCAATCAGAGCGGCGCGCTCCGAAAGTTTCCTTTTATGGCGAGGCGGCGGCGGCGGCGGCCCTATAA
AAAGCGAAGCGCGCGGCGGGCGGGAGTCGCTGCGCGCTGCCTTCGCCCCGTGCCCCGCTCCGCCGCCGCC
TCGCGCCGCCCGCCCCGGCTCTGACTGACCGCGTTACTCCCACAGGTGAGCGGGCGGGACGGCCCTTCTC
CTCCGGGCTGTAATTAGCGCTTGGTTTAATGACGGCTTGTTTCTTTTCTGTGGCTGCGTGAAAGCCTTGA
GGGGCTCCGGGAGCGCCGGCAGGAAGGAAATGGGCGGGGAGGGCCTTCGTGCGTCGCCGCGCCGCCGTCC
CCTTCTCCCTCTCCAGCCTCGGGGCTGTCCGCGGGGGGACGGCTGCCTTCGGGGGGGACGGGGCAGGGCG
GGGTTCGGCTTCTGGCGTGTGACCGGCGGCTCTAGAGCCTCTGCTAACCATGTTCATGCCTTCTTCTTTT
TCCTACAGCTCCTGGGCAACGTGCTGGTTATTGTGCTGTCTCATCATTTTGGCAAAGAATTGCGGCCCAA
CGGTACCGGATCCTCTAGAGTCGACTCCGGAATAACTTCGTATAGGATACTTTATACGAAGTTATGCAGA
ATGGTAGCTGGATTGTAGCTGCTATTAGCAATATGAAACCTCTTAATAACTTCGTATAGCATACATTATA
CGAAGTTATGGCGCGCCTTACTTGTACAGCTCGTCCATGCCGAGAGTGATCCCGGCGGCGGTCACGAACT
CCAGCAGGACCATGTGATCGCGCTTCTCGTTGGGGTCTTTGCTCAGGGCGGACTGGTAGCTCAGGTAGTG
GTTGTCGGGCAGCAGCACGGGGCCGTCGCCGATGGGGGTGTTCTGCTGGTAGTGGTCGGCGAGCTGCACG
CTGCCGTCCTCGATGTTGTGGCGGATCTTGAAGTTCACCTTGATGCCGTTCTTCTGCTTGTCGGCCATGA
TATAGACGTTGTGGCTGTTGTAGTTGTACTCCAGCTTGTGCCCCAGGATGTTGCCGTCCTCCTTGAAGTC
GATGCCCTTCAGCTCGATGCGGTTCACCAGGGTGTCGCCCTCGAACTTCACCTCGGCGCGGGTCTTGTAG
TTGCCGTCGTCCTTGAAGAAGATGGTGCGCTCCTGGACGTAGCCTTCGGGCATGGCGGACTTGAAGAAGT
CGTGCTGCTTCATGTGGTCGGGGTAGCGGGCGAAGCACTGCAGGCCGTAGCCGAAGGTGGTCACGAGGGT
GGGCCAGGGCACGGGCAGCTTGCCGGTGGTGCAGATGAACTTCAGGGTCAGCTTGCCGTAGGTGGCATCG
CCCTCGCCCTCGCCGGACACGCTGAACTTGTGGCCGTTTACGTCGCCGTCCAGCTCGACCAGGATGGGCA
CCACCCCGGTGAACAGCTCCTCGCCCTTGCTCACCATGGTGGCGCTAGCATAACTTCGTATAAAGTATCC
TATACGAAGTTATTTGCCTTAACCCAGAAATTATCACTGTTATTCTTTAGAATGGTGCAAAGAATAACTT
CGTATAATGTATGCTATACGAAGTTATGAATTCGATATCAAGCTTATCGATAATCAACCTCTGGATTACA
AAATTTGTGAAAGATTGACTGGTATTCTTAACTATGTTGCTCCTTTTACGCTATGTGGATACGCTGCTTT
AATGCCTTTGTATCATGCTATTGCTTCCCGTATGGCTTTCATTTTCTCCTCCTTGTATAAATCCTGGTTG
CTGTCTCTTTATGAGGAGTTGTGGCCCGTTGTCAGGCAACGTGGCGTGGTGTGCACTGTGTTTGCTGACG
CAACCCCCACTGGTTGGGGCATTGCCACCACCTGTCAGCTCCTTTCCGGGACTTTCGCTTTCCCCCTCCC
TATTGCCACGGCGGAACTCATCGCCGCCTGCCTTGCCCGCTGCTGGACAGGGGCTCGGCTGTTGGGCACT
GACAATTCCGTGGTGTTGTCGGGGAAATCATCGTCCTTTCCTTGGCTGCTCGCCTATGTTGCCACCTGGA
TTCTGCGCGGGACGTCCTTCTGCTACGTCCCTTCGGCCCTCAATCCAGCGGACCTTCCTTCCCGCGGCCT
GCTGCCGGCTCTGCGGCCTCTTCCGCGTCTTCGCCTTCGCCCTCAGACGAGTCGGATCTCCCTTTGGGCC
GCCTCCCCGCATCGATACCGAGCGCTGCTCGAGAGATCTACGGGTGGCATCCCTGTGACCCCTCCCCAGT
GCCTCTCCTGGCCCTGGAAGTTGCCACTCCAGTGCCCACCAGCCTTGTCCTAATAAAATTAAGTTGCATC
ATTTTGTCTGACTAGGTGTCCTTCTATAATATTATGGGGTGGAGGGGGGTGGTATGGAGCAAGGGGCAAG
TTGGGAAGACAACCTGTAGGGCCTGCGGGGTCTATTGGGAACCAAGCTGGAGTGCAGTGGCACAATCTTG
GCTCACTGCAATCTCCGCCTCCTGGGTTCAAGCGATTCTCCTGCCTCAGCCTCCCGAGTTGTTGGGATTC
CAGGCATGCATGACCAGGCTCAGCTAATTTTTGTTTTTTTGGTAGAGACGGGGTTTCACCATATTGGCCA
GGCTGGTCTCCAACTCCTAATCTCAGGTGATCTACCCACCTTGGCCTCCCAAATTGCTGGGATTACAGGC
GTGAACCACTGCTCCCTTCCCTGTCCTTCTGATTTTGTAGGTAACCACGTGCGGACCGAGCGGCCGCAGG
AACCCCTAGTGATGGAGTTGGCCACTCCCTCTCTGCGCGCTCGCTCGCTCACTGAGGCCGGGCGACCAAA
GGTCGCCCGACGCCCGGGCTTTGCCCGGGCGGCCTCAGTGAGCGAGCGAGCGCGCAGCTGCCTGCAGGGG
CGCCTGATGCGGTATTTTCTCCTTACGCATCTGTGCGGTATTTCACACCGCATA
[95 nt withheld, positions 3625-3719]
T
[46 nt withheld, positions 3721-3766]
C
[141 nt withheld, positions 3768-3908]
CCTTTGACGTTGGAGTCCACGTTCTTT
[37 nt withheld, positions 3936-3972]
ACTCTATCTCGGGCTATTCTTTTGATTTATAAGGGATTTTGCCGATTTCGGTCTATTGGTTAAAAAATGA
GCTGATTTAACAAAAATTTAACGCGAATTTTAACAAAATATTAACGTTTACAATTTTATGGTGCACTCTC
AGTACAATCTGCTCTGATGCCGCATAGTTAAGCCAGCCCCGACACCCGCCAACACCCGCTGACGCGCCCT
GACGGGCTTGTCTGCTCCCGGCATCCGCTTACAGACAAGCTGTGACCGTCTCCGGGAGCTGCATGTGTCA
GAGGTTTTCACCGTCATCACCGAAACGCGCGAGACGAAAGGGCCTCGTGATACGCCTATTTTTATAGGTT
AATGTCATGATAATAATGGTTTCTTAGACGTCAGGTGGCACTTTTCGGGGAAATGTGCGCGGAACCCCTA
TTTGTTTATTTTTCTAAATACATTCAAATATGTATCCGCTCATGAGACAATAACCCTGATAAATGCTTCA
ATAATATTGAAAAAGGAAGAGTATGAGTATTCAACATTTCCGTGTCGCCCTTATTCCCTTTTTTGCGGCA
TTTTGCCTTCCTGTTTTTGCTCACCCAGAAACGCTGGTGAAAGTAAAAGATGCTGAAGATCAGTTGGGTG
CACGAGTGGGTTACATCGAACTGGATCTCAACAGCGGTAAGATCCTTGAGAGTTTTCGCCCCGAAGAACG
TTTTCCAATGATGAGCACTTTTAAAGTTCTGCTATGTGGCGCGGTATTATCCCGTATTGACGCCGGGCAA
GAGCAACTCGGTCGCCGCATACACTATTCTCAGAATGACTTGGTTGAGTACTCACCAGTCACAGAAAAGC
ATCTTACGGATGGCATGACAGTAAGAGAATTATGCAGTGCTGCCATAACCATGAGTGATAACACTGCGGC
CAACTTACTTCTGACAACGATCGGAGGACCGAAGGAGCTAACCGCTTTTTTGCACAACATGGGGGATCAT
GTAACTCGCCTTGATCGTTGGGAACCGGAGCTGAATGAAGCCATACCAAACGACGAGCGTGACACCACGA
TGCCTGTAGCAATGGCAACAACGTTGCGCAAACTATTAACTGGCGAACTACTTACTCTAGCTTCCCGGCA
ACAATTAATAGACTGGATGGAGGCGGATAAAGTTGCAGGACCACTTCTGCGCTCGGCCCTTCCGGCTGGC
TGGTTTATTGCTGATAAATCTGGAGCCGGTGAGCGTGGGTCTCGCGGTATCATTGCAGCACTGGGGCCAG
ATGGTAAGCCCTCCCGTATCGTAGTTATCTACACGACGGGGAGTCAGGCAACTATGGATGAACGAAATAG
ACAGATCGCTGAGATAGGTGCCTCACTGATTAAGCATTGGTAACTGTCAGACCAAGTTTACTCATATATA
CTTTAGATTGATTTAAAACTTCATTTTTAATTTAAAAGGATCTAGGTGAAGATCCTTTTTGATAATCTCA
TGACCAAAATCCCTTAACGTGAGTTTTCGTTCCACTGAGCGTCAGACCCCGTAGAAAAGATCAAAGGATC
TTCTTGAGATCCTTTTTTTCTGCGCGTAATCTGCTGCTTGCAAACAAAAAAACCACCGCTACCAGCGGTG
GTTTGTTTGCCGGATCAAGAGCTACCAACTCTTTTTCCGAAGGTAACTGGCTTCAGCAGAGCGCAGATAC
CAAATACTGTTCTTCTAGTGTAGCCGTAGTTAGGCCACCACTTCAAGAACTCTGTAGCACCGCCTACATA
CCTCGCTCTGCTAATCCTGTTACCAGTGGCTGCTGCCAGTGGCGATAAGTCGTGTCTTACCGGGTTGGAC
TCAAGACGATAGTTACCGGATAAGGCGCAGCGGTCGGGCTGAACGGGGGGTTCGTGCACACAGCCCAGCT
TGGAGCGAACGACCTACACCGAACTGAGATACCTACAGCGTGAGCTATGAGAAAGCGCCACGCTTCCCGA
AGGGAGAAAGGCGGACAGGTATCCGGTAAGCGGCAGGGTCGGAACAGGAGAGCGCACGAGGGAGCTTCCA
GGGGGAAACGCCTGGTATCTTTATAGTCCTGTCGGGTTTCGCCACCTCTGACTTGAGCGTCGATTTTTGT
GATGCTCGTCAGGGGGGCGGAGCCTATGGAAAAACGCCAGCAACGCGGCCTTTTTACGGTTCCTGGCCTT
TTGCTGGCCTTTTGCTCACATGT
Features (pLannotate 1.2.2; 26 found; start..end, strand, type, name):
     12..39      +  repeat_region  AAV2 ITR (fragment): inverted terminal repeat of adeno-associated virus serotype 2 inverted
     68..95      +  repeat_region  AAV2 ITR (fragment): inverted terminal repeat of adeno-associated virus serotype 2 inverted
    210..513     +  enhancer       CMV enhancer: human cytomegalovirus immediate early enhancer
    515..792     +  promoter       chicken β-actin promoter: No description available
    793..928     +  intron         hybrid intron (fragment): hybrid between chicken β-actin (CBA) and minute virus of mice (MMV) introns (Gray et al., 2011)
    993..1198    +  intron         chimeric intron (fragment): chimera between introns from chicken β-actin and rabbit β-globin
   1196..1258    +  CDS            HBB (fragment): HBB_LEPEU - Experimental evidence at protein level: Swiss-Prot protein existence level 1. Involved in oxygen transport from the lung to the various peripheral tissues. From Lepus europaeus (European hare).
   1268..1285    +  misc_feature   MCS (fragment): pUC18/19 multiple cloning site
   1292..1325    +  protein_bind   lox2272: Cre-mediated recombination occurs in the 8-bp core sequence (GGATACTT). lox2272 sites are compatible with each other, but incompatible with loxP or loxN sites (Lee and Saito, 1988). Cre recombinase
   1326..1375    -  intron         β-globin intron (fragment): internally truncated intron from human β-globin
   1376..1409    +  protein_bind   loxP: Cre-mediated recombination occurs in the 8-bp core sequence (GCATACAT). Cre recombinase
   1418..2137    -  CDS            EYFP: enhanced YFP mammalian codon-optimized
   2150..2183    -  protein_bind   lox2272: Cre-mediated recombination occurs in the 8-bp core sequence (GGATACTT). lox2272 sites are compatible with each other, but incompatible with loxP or loxN sites (Lee and Saito, 1988). Cre recombinase
   2184..2233    -  intron         β-globin intron (fragment): internally truncated intron from human β-globin
   2234..2267    -  protein_bind   loxP: Cre-mediated recombination occurs in the 8-bp core sequence (GCATACAT). Cre recombinase
   2268..2292    +  misc_feature   MCS (fragment): pBluescript multiple cloning site
   2292..2880    +  misc_feature   WPRE: woodchuck hepatitis virus posttranscriptional regulatory element
   2912..3388    +  polyA_signal   hGH poly(A) signal: human growth hormone polyadenylation signal
   3428..3568    +  repeat_region  AAV2 ITR: inverted terminal repeat of adeno-associated virus serotype 2 inverted
   3573..3624    -  misc_feature   bom (fragment): basis of mobility region from pBR322
   3643..4098    +  rep_origin     f1 ori (sequence partly withheld): f1 bacteriophage origin of replication; arrow indicates direction of (+) strand synthesis
   4099..4148    -  misc_feature   bom (fragment): basis of mobility region from pBR322
   4250..4285    -  CDS            rop (fragment): Rop protein, which maintains plasmids at low copy number; rop
   4380..4484    +  promoter       AmpR promoter: bla
   4485..5345    +  CDS            AmpR: β-lactamase; bla; confers resistance to ampicillin, carbenicillin, and related antibiotics
   5516..6104    +  rep_origin     ori: high-copy-number ColE1/pMB1/pBR322/pUC origin of replication
