[The description below was written by a language model from this plasmid's Addgene catalogue record and pLannotate feature annotations shown in this document.]
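Description:
pAAV-CAG-DIO-EYFP is an adeno-associated virus transfer plasmid (pAAV backbone, about 6.2 kb in the sequenced record) that carries a recombinant AAV genome for Cre-dependent expression of the yellow fluorescent protein EYFP. In bacteria it is maintained through a high-copy ColE1/pUC-type origin and selected with ampicillin via the β-lactamase gene; an f1 phage origin is also present in the backbone. The expression cassette is flanked by AAV2 inverted terminal repeats, which are the cis elements needed for replication and packaging of the genome into AAV capsids. The right ITR is annotated in full, whereas the left one is detected only as short fragments in the sequencing result, which is common for these repeat-rich, hard-to-sequence regions and is consistent with the use of a recombination-deficient growth strain.

Transcription is driven by the CAG promoter, annotated here as the CMV immediate-early enhancer, the chicken β-actin promoter and a chimeric β-actin/β-globin intron, giving strong, broadly active expression in mammalian cells. Downstream, the 720 bp EYFP coding sequence sits in the antisense orientation between two pairs of incompatible recombinase sites, lox2272 and loxP, arranged head to head in the double-floxed inverted open reading frame (DIO/FLEx) configuration. Without Cre, no functional EYFP transcript is made. In Cre-expressing cells, recombination inverts the coding sequence into the sense orientation and then excises one site of each pair, locking it in place. A WPRE enhances transcript stability and expression, and the human growth hormone polyadenylation signal terminates the message. The construct is used to produce AAV, including systemically delivered capsid variants, for fluorescent labelling of genetically defined, Cre-expressing cell populations in rodents.
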