Addgene plasmid #104052: pAAV-CAG-DIO-EYFP
Purpose: An AAV genome encoding Cre-dependent expression of the fluorescent protein EYFP from the CAG promoter
Depositing lab: Viviana Gradinaru. Depositing organization: California Institute of Technology. Publication: Systemic AAV vectors for widespread and targeted gene delivery in rodents. Challis RC, Ravindra Kumar S, Chan KY, Challis C, Beadle K, Jang MJ, Kim HM, Rajendran PS, Tompkins JD, Shivkumar K, Deverman BE, Gradinaru V. Nat Protoc. 2019 Feb;14(2):379-414. doi: 10.1038/s41596-018-0097-3. PubMed 30626963.
Backbone
  Vector backbone: pAAV
  Backbone size w/o insert (bp): 5456
  Vector type: AAV
Growth in bacteria
  Bacterial resistance: Ampicillin, 100 μg/mL
  Growth temperature: 37°C
  Growth strain: NEB Stable
  Copy number: High Copy
Gene/Insert
  Gene/Insert name: EYFP
  Insert size (bp): 720
  Promoter: CAG
  Cloning method: Restriction Enzyme; 5′ cloning site AscI (not destroyed); 3′ cloning site NheI (not destroyed)
Terms and licenses: Academic/Nonprofit Terms; Industry Terms: Not Available to Industry
Depositor comments: Please visit https://www.biorxiv.org/content/early/2018/01/19/246405 for bioRxiv preprint.
How to cite: pAAV-CAG-DIO-EYFP was a gift from Viviana Gradinaru (Addgene plasmid # 104052 ; http://n2t.net/addgene:104052 ; RRID:Addgene_104052) For viral preps, please replace (Addgene plasmid # 104052) in the above sentence with: (Addgene viral prep # 104052-AAVPHP.V1)
